>Addgene plasmid #217097 | pMV-hAT-4_Crp | addgene full sequence | sequence record 443302 | Addgene NGS Result
AAAAATAAACAAATAGGGGTTCCGCGCACATTTCCCCGAAAAGTGCCACCTGACGTCTAAGAAACCATTA
TTATCATGACATTAACCTATAAAAATAGGCGTATCACGAGGCCCTTTCGTTGTAAAACGACGGCCAGTCG
AACCACGCAATGCGTCTCGATCCGCAGTGTCTTGCGTCTCTCAATTGCTATATAGCAGGGCCCAAGCATG
GGGGGGGGGGAAGGGTACACTTTACCAGGGCCCGGAGATCCAGGGGGGCCCAGCCCAGGCTGCAACCCTA
TTACCATGAGGAGGAAAAAACGAAGGCTAAATTGTAGGTCATGCTTGAGGATATGTATGGAAAGTTATGT
ACTACCTATATGGGGTCTCCACTGTGAGATTTGCTGGAGCCAATCAGAAGCAGAACAAGCAACATTGTGA
ACAGTGAGTTGCTGGCCAGCCCAGGGCCCTTCTGTAGAACAGAGAGAGTGTGCTTGTGCAGTTAATTCTA
GGACTTGTAGTTTGAGAGACAGAGGGATTTATGCTTCCCTATGTGACATGCTCTCTCAAGAACTACAAGT
CCCAGAGTCCCTTGTGCATATAGATGGAGAGGGGAGGGACAAAGCACCATATAACCAGGGACATTGATCC
CAGGGACAGTGGAAGCCACAGTGTTGCTGGTAGGATTTACAGGCCCAAAAGTGAGTAATGAGTTAGGCCT
GGTGGTCTAAACATTGCACAGAGAAGAACTGAAACAGGGATAGGGTTAGTGCCTGGAAGGAAAGGACATT
TCTTTCTCTCTCTCTCACACACACACCACCGGTGCTAGCAATTCTACCGGGTAGGGGAGGCGCTTTTCCC
AAGGCAGTCTGGAGCATGCGCTTTAGCAGCCCCGCTGGGCACTTGGCGCTACACAAGTGGCCTCTGGCCT
CGCACACATTCCACATCCACCGGTAGGCGCCAACCGGCTCCGTTCTTTGGTGGCCCCTTCGCGCCACCTT
CTACTCCTCCCCTAGTCAGGAAGTTCCCCCCCGCCCCGCAGCTCGCGTCGTGCAGGACGTGACAAATGGA
AGTAGCACGTCTCACTAGTCTCGTGCAGATGGACAGCACCGCTGAGCAATGGAAGCGGGTAGGCCTTTGG
GGCAGCGGCCAATAGCAGCTTTGCTCCTTCGCTTTCTGGGCTCAGAGGCTGGGAAGGGGTGGGTCCGGGG
GCGGGCTCAGGGGCGGGCTCAGGGGCGGGGCGGGCGCCCGAAGGTCCTCCGGAGGCCCGGCATTCTGCAC
GCTTCAAAAGCGCACGTCTGCCGCGCTGTTCTCCTCTTCCTCATCTCCGGGCCTTTCGACCTGCAGCCAA
CGCCACCATGGGGACCGAGTACAAGCCCACGGTGCGCCTCGCCACCCGCGACGACGTCCCCCGGGCCGTA
CGCACCCTCGCCGCCGCGTTCGCCGACTACCCCGCCACGCGCCACACCGTCGACCCGGACCGCCACATCG
AGCGGGTCACCGAGCTGCAAGAACTCTTCCTCACGCGCGTCGGGCTCGACATCGGCAAGGTGTGGGTCGC
GGACGACGGCGCCGCGGTGGCGGTCTGGACCACGCCGGAGAGCGTCGAAGCGGGGGCGGTGTTCGCCGAG
ATCGGCCCGCGCATGGCCGAGTTGAGCGGTTCCCGGCTGGCCGCGCAGCAACAGATGGAAGGCCTCCTGG
CGCCGCACCGGCCCAAGGAGCCCGCGTGGTTCCTGGCCACCGTCGGCGTCTCGCCCGACCACCAGGGCAA
GGGTCTGGGCAGCGCCGTCGTGCTCCCCGGAGTGGAGGCGGCCGAGCGCGCCGGGGTGCCCGCCTTCCTG
GAGACCTCCGCGCCCCGCAACCTCCCCTTCTACGAGCGGCTCGGCTTCACCGTCACCGCCGACGTCGAGG
TGCCCGAAGGACCGCGCACCTGGTGCATGACCCGCAAGCCCGGTGCCATCGATGCCACTAACTTCTCCCT
GTTGAAACAAGCAGGGGATGTCGAAGAGAATCCCGGGCCAATGGTGAGCAAGGGCGAGGAGCTGTTCACC
GGGGTGGTGCCCATCCTGGTCGAGCTGGACGGCGACGTAAACGGCCACAAGTTCAGCGTGTCCGGCGAGG
GCGAGGGCGATGCCACCTACGGCAAGCTGACCCTGAAGTTCATCTGCACCACCGGCAAGCTGCCCGTGCC
CTGGCCCACCCTCGTGACCACCCTGACCTACGGCGTGCAGTGCTTCAGCCGCTACCCCGACCACATGAAG
CAGCACGACTTCTTCAAGTCCGCCATGCCCGAAGGCTACGTCCAGGAGCGCACCATCTTCTTCAAGGACG
ACGGCAACTACAAGACCCGCGCCGAGGTGAAGTTCGAGGGCGACACCCTGGTGAACCGCATCGAGCTGAA
GGGCATCGACTTCAAGGAGGACGGCAACATCCTGGGGCACAAGCTGGAGTACAACTACAACAGCCACAAC
GTCTATATCATGGCCGACAAGCAGAAGAACGGCATCAAGGTGAACTTCAAGATCCGCCACAACATCGAGG
ACGGCAGCGTGCAGCTCGCCGACCACTACCAGCAGAACACCCCCATCGGCGACGGCCCCGTGCTGCTGCC
CGACAACCACTACCTGAGCACCCAGTCCGCCCTGAGCAAAGACCCCAACGAGAAGCGCGATCACATGGTC
CTGCTGGAGTTCGTGACCGCCGCCGGGATCACTCTCGGCATGGACGAGCTGTACAAGTAATTAATTAAGC
TCGCTGATCAGCCTCGACTGTGCCTTCTAGTTGCCAGCCATCTGTTGTTTGCCCCTCCCCCGTGCCTTCC
TTGACCCTGGAAGGTGCCACTCCCACTGTCCTTTCCTAATAAAATGAGGAAATTGCATCGCATTGTCTGA
GTAGGTGTCATTCTATTCTGGGGGGTGGGGTGGGGCAGGACAGCAAGGGGGAGGATTGGGAAGACAATAG
CAGGCATGCTGGGGATGCGGTGGGCTCTATGGCTTCTGAGGCGCGCCCTCGAGAGTGAATTGGTCTATTT
ATAAAATGTTTGCAGCCATGTTGGTCCATTAGAACAAAAAAAATCAAAACATCGACTGGATAATACCATT
ATTAGGACCAACAACCAAAAAGTTACAAAATAGTCAGCAATGTAGAATGTAATTTCAGAATTAAAATAGA
AAATTTTCTTTCATGATTCATGAGATTTTATGTATGTGGGATGGTGTGTGTGTGGGAGGGGGCCCGCCTT
ACAAGTTTGTACTGGGCCCAAAGAAATGATGCTTGGGCCCTGCTATATAGGGGCCCAGAGACGGAGTCAC
TGCCAACCGAGACGGTCATAGCTGTTTCCTGTGTGCCGCTTCCTCGCTCACTGACTCGCTGCGCTCGGTC
GTTCGGCTGCGGCGAGCGGTATCAGCTCACTCAAAGGCGGTAATACGGTTACCCACAGAATCAGGGGATA
ACGCAGGAAAGAACATGTGAGCAAAAGGCCAGCAAAAGGCCAGGAACCGTAAAAAGGCCGCGTTGCTGGC
GTTTTTCCATAGGCTCCGCCCCCCTGACGAGCATCACAAAAATCGACGCTCAAGTCAGAGGTGGCGAAAC
CCGACAGGACTATAAAGATACCAGGCGTTTCCCCCTGGAAGCTCCCTCGTGCGCTCTCCTGTTCCGACCC
TGCCGCTTACCGGATACCTGTCCGCCTTTCTCCCTTCGGGAAGCGTGGCGCTTTCTCATAGCTCACGCTG
TAGGTATCTCAGTTCGGTGTAGGTCGTTCGCTCCAAGCTGGGCTGTGTGCACGAACCCCCCGTTCAGCCC
GACCGCTGCGCCTTATCCGGTAACTATCGTCTTGAGTCCAACCCGGTAAGACACGACTTATCGCCACTGG
CAGCAGCCACTGGTAACAGGATTAGCAGAGCGAGGTATGTAGGCGGTGCTACAGAGTTCTTGAAGTGGTG
GCCTAACTACGGCTACACTAGAAGAACAGTATTTGGTATCTGCGCTCTGCTGAAGCCAGTTACCTTCGGA
AAAAGAGTTGGTAGCTCTTGATCCGGCAAACAAACCACCGCTGGTAGCGGTGGTTTTTTTGTTTGCAAGC
AGCAGATTACGCGCAGAAAAAAAGGATCTCAAGAAGATCCTTTGATCTTTTCTACGGGGTCTGACGCTCA
GTGGAACGAAAACTCACGTTAAGGGATTTTGGTCATGAGATTATCAAAAAGGATCTTCACCTAGATCCTT
TTAAATTAAAAATGAAGTTTTAAATCAATCTAAAGTATATATGAGTAAACTTGGTCTGACAGTTACCAAT
GCTTAATCAGTGAGGCACCTATCTCAGCGATCTGTCTCTTTCGTTCATCCATAGTTGCCTGACTCCCCGT
CGTGTAGATAACTACGATACGGGAGGGCTTACCATCTGGCCCCAGTGCTGCAATAATACCGCGGGACCCA
CGCTCACCGGCTCCAGATTTATCAGCAATAAACCAGCCAGCCGGAAGGGCCGAGCGCAGAAGTGGTCCTG
CAACTTTATCCGCCTCCATCCAGTCTATTAATTGTTGCCGGGAAGCTAGAGTAAGTAGTTCGCCAGTTAA
TAGTTTGCGCAACGTTGTTGCCATCGCTACAGGCATCGTGGTATCACGCTCGTCGTTTGGTATGGCTTCA
TTCAGCTCCGGTTCCCAACGATCAAGGCGAGTTACATGATCCCCCATGTTGCGCAAAAAAGCGGTTAGCT
CCTTCGGTCCTCCGATCGTTGTCAGAAGTAAGTTGGCCGCCGTGTTATCACTCATGGTTATGGCAGCACT
ACATAATTCTCTTACTGTCATGCCATCCGTAAGATGCTTTTCTGTGACTGGTGAGTACTCAACCAAGTCA
TTCTGAGAATAGTGTATGCGGCGACCGAGTTGCTCTTGCCCGGCGTCAATACGGGATAATACCGCGCCAC
ATAGCAGAACTTTAAAAGTGCTCATCATTGGAAAACGTTCTTCGGGGCGAAAACTCTCAAGGATCTTACC
GCTGTTGAGATCCAGTTCGATGTAACCCACTCGTGCACCCAACTGATCTTCAGCATCTTTTACTTTCACC
AGCGTTTCTGGGTGAGCAAAAACAGGAAGGCAAAATGCCGCAAAAAAGGGAATAAGGGCGACACGGAAAT
GTTGAATACTCATACTCTTCCTTTTTCAATATTATTGAAGCATTTATCAGGGTTATTGTCTCATGAGCGG
ATACATATTTGAATGTATTTAG
Features (pLannotate 1.2.2; 8 found; start..end, strand, type, name):
    118..138     -  CDS            lacZα (fragment): LacZα fragment of β-galactosidase; lacZ fragment
    819..1318    +  promoter       PGK promoter: mouse phosphoglycerate kinase 1 promoter
   1343..1937    +  CDS            PuroR (fragment): puromycin N-acetyltransferase; pac from Streptomyces alboniger; confers resistance to puromycin
   2001..2720    +  CDS            EGFP: the original enhanced GFP (Yang et al., 1996) mammalian codon-optimized
   2748..2972    +  polyA_signal   bGH poly(A) signal: bovine growth hormone polyadenylation signal
   3504..4092    -  rep_origin     ori: high-copy-number ColE1/pMB1/pBR322/pUC origin of replication
   4263..5123    -  CDS            AmpR: β-lactamase; bla; confers resistance to ampicillin, carbenicillin, and related antibiotics
   5124..26      -  promoter       AmpR promoter (across the origin): bla
