[The description below was written by a language model from this plasmid's Addgene catalogue record and pLannotate feature annotations shown in this document.]
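Description:
pMV-hAT-4_Crp is a 5.2 kb transposon donor plasmid built on the pMV backbone and catalogued as a mammalian expression vector. It is propagated in E. coli as a high-copy plasmid through a ColE1/pUC-type origin and is selected with ampicillin via a β-lactamase gene driven by its own promoter. A short remnant of lacZα is also detected, probably a leftover of the cloning vector.

The stated insert is the synthetic terminal inverted repeats (TIRs) of hAT-4_Crp, a DNA transposon of the hAT superfamily. The TIRs themselves are not annotated in the automated feature table, so their exact positions cannot be read from the record. The unannotated stretches on either side of the mammalian cassette are the likely locations, but this is inference. The cassette consists of the mouse PGK promoter, a puromycin N-acetyltransferase coding sequence (flagged as a fragment, consistent with loss of its stop codon), EGFP and a bovine growth hormone polyadenylation signal. The short gap between PuroR and EGFP and the single promoter and polyA suggest that the two are expressed from one transcript, perhaps through a linker or 2A-type element, although the record does not identify it.

In a donor design of this kind, a matching transposase supplied in trans, which is not encoded here, recognises the TIRs, excises the flanked cargo and integrates it into the host genome. Stable integration can then be scored by puromycin resistance or EGFP fluorescence. The plasmid comes from a survey testing many DNA transposons for activity in human cells as candidate genome engineering tools.
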