Addgene plasmid #217097: pMV-hAT-4_Crp
Purpose: Donor plasmid of hAT-4_Crp Transposon
Depositing lab: Haoyi Wang. Depositing organization: Institute of Zoology, Chinese Academy of Sciences. Publication: Heterologous survey of 130 DNA transposons in human cells highlights their functional divergence and expands the genome engineering toolbox. Zhang T, Tan S, Tang N, Li Y, Zhang C, Sun J, Guo Y, Gao H, Cai Y, Sun W, Wang C, Fu L, Ma H, Wu Y, Hu X, Zhang X, Gee P, Yan W, Zhao Y, Chen Q, Guo B, Wang H, Zhang YE. Cell. 2024 Jul 11;187(14):3741-3760.e30. doi: 10.1016/j.cell.2024.05.007. Epub 2024 Jun 5. PubMed 38843831.
Backbone
  Vector backbone: pMV
  Vector type: Mammalian Expression
Growth in bacteria
  Bacterial resistance: Ampicillin, 100 μg/mL
  Growth temperature: 37°C
  Growth strain: DH5alpha
  Copy number: High Copy
Gene/Insert
  Gene/Insert name: TIRs of hAT-4_Crp transposon (alt name: hAT-4_Crp)
  Species: Synthetic
  Cloning method: Restriction Enzyme; 5′ cloning site Unknown (unknown if destroyed); 3′ cloning site Unknown (unknown if destroyed)
Terms and licenses: Academic/Nonprofit Terms; Industry Terms: Not Available to Industry
How to cite: pMV-hAT-4_Crp was a gift from Haoyi Wang (Addgene plasmid # 217097 ; http://n2t.net/addgene:217097 ; RRID:Addgene_217097)
